LOCUS       Exported 774 bp ds-DNA linear SYN 09-JUN-2021
DEFINITION  Mammalian expression of hArl5b with C-term GFP tag.
ACCESSION   .
VERSION     .
KEYWORDS    pDEST47-ARL5B-GFP
SOURCE      synthetic DNA construct
  ORGANISM  synthetic DNA construct
REFERENCE   1 (bases 1 to 774)
  TITLE     Unpublished Kahn lab ARF plasmids
REFERENCE   2 (bases 1 to 774)
  AUTHORS   .
  TITLE     Direct Submission
  JOURNAL   Exported Jun 9, 2021 from SnapGene Server 1.1.58
            http://www.snapgene.com
FEATURES             Location/Qualifiers
     source          1..774
                     /organism="synthetic DNA construct"
                     /mol_type="other DNA"
     protein_bind    56..80
                     /gene="mutant version of attB"
                     /label=attB2
                     /bound_moiety="BP Clonase(TM)"
                     /note="recombination site for the Gateway(R) BP reaction"
     protein_bind    complement(636..660)
                     /gene="mutant version of attB"
                     /label=attB1
                     /bound_moiety="BP Clonase(TM)"
                     /note="recombination site for the Gateway(R) BP reaction"
     primer_bind     complement(692..711)
                     /label=T7
                     /note="T7 promoter, forward primer"
     promoter        complement(693..711)
                     /label=T7 promoter
                     /note="promoter for bacteriophage T7 RNA polymerase"
ORIGIN
        1 aattgggaca actccagtga aaagttcttc tcctttgcta gccattctag atcgaaccac
       61 tttgtacaag aaagctgggt ctctcacacc aatccgggag gtcatccact ctagaccttg
      121 gcataaccct tctcctgtga gagcacagca ggattgaatg tgccatggat gatccttaat
      181 tgaactaagg gtgaggtatt tcgagatttc agctgctgtc atacaccctt tcatatcctg
      241 tttatttgca aagataagga ctgcagcctt ccgtaaatcc tcatgagcca acattctgta
      301 taattcttct tttgtaatag ctagtcgttc cctgtcaatg ctatcaacaa caagaatgat
      361 gaactctgta tttgagtaat atgtgttcca ggatgatcgc agagactcct gaccaccaat
      421 atcccacata agaaaatgag tgttcttcac aactatttct tcaacattgc ttcctatggt
      481 tggagaagta tgaaccactt cattcattaa gaattggtaa agaatggtgg ttttccctgc
      541 attatccagt cccactataa ttactttgtg ttcttggtta cagaagaggc tccacagttt
      601 ggcgaagatc agccccatgg ttctatctcc ttctaagcct gcttttttgt acaaacttgt
      661 ttgatcaagc ttaactagcc agcttgggtc tccctatagt gagtcgtatt aatttcgata
      721 agccagtaag caggtgggtt ctctagttag ccagagagct ctgcttatat agac
//
