[The description below was written by a language model from this plasmid's Addgene catalogue record and the feature table of its GenBank file.]
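Description:
pDEST47-ARL5B-GFP is a mammalian expression plasmid built on the commercial Gateway destination vector pcDNA-DEST47. It carries the human ARL5B coding sequence (also known as ARL8), which encodes a member of the ARF-like branch of the ARF family of small regulatory GTPases. Expression is driven by the strong constitutive CMV promoter, and the open reading frame is joined in frame to a GFP tag supplied by the backbone at the C terminus, so transfected cells produce an ARL5B-GFP fusion protein. The plasmid is maintained at high copy number in E. coli under ampicillin selection. A neomycin resistance marker allows G418 selection of stably transfected mammalian cells.

The insert was introduced by Gateway recombinational cloning. The available sequence record covers only a 774 bp stretch of the plasmid rather than the whole construct. In that fragment, attB1 and attB2 recombination sites flank a region of roughly 550 bp, a position consistent with the ARL5B insert, although the insert itself is not annotated. The fragment is recorded in reverse orientation relative to the direction of expression. A T7 promoter lies just outside attB1, upstream of the insert, where it can serve as a sequencing primer site or for in vitro transcription. The CMV promoter, GFP, resistance genes and replication origin are known only from the catalogue fields and are not included in this partial record.

The plasmid belongs to a toolbox of constructs for expressing human ARF, ARL and SAR GTPases. The GFP fusion suits it to fluorescence imaging of ARL5B localisation in live or fixed cells and to overexpression studies of its function.
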