Addgene plasmid #67400: pDEST47-ARL5B-GFP
Purpose: Mammalian expression of hArl5b with C-term GFP tag
Depositing lab: Richard Kahn. Depositing organization: Emory University. Publication: Tool box: Plasmids for the expression or knockdown of human ARF Family GTPases (ARF/ARL/SAR) and their co-expression in bacteria with N-myristoyltransferases. Kerr SC, Kahn RA. Cell Logist. 2015 Sep 21;5(3):e1090523. doi: 10.1080/21592799.2015.1090523. eCollection 2015 Jul-Sep. PubMed 27057421.
Backbone
  Vector backbone: pcDNA-DEST47
  Backbone manufacturer: Life Technologies
  Vector type: Mammalian Expression
  Selectable markers: Neomycin (select with G418)
Growth in bacteria
  Bacterial resistance: Ampicillin, 100 μg/mL
  Growth temperature: 37°C
  Growth strain: DH5alpha
  Copy number: High Copy
Gene/Insert
  Gene/Insert name: ARL5B (alt name: pRK11n-D47)
  Species: H. sapiens (human)
  Entrez Gene: ARL5B (a.k.a. ARL8)
  Promoter: CMV
  Tag / fusion protein: GFP (C terminal on backbone)
  Cloning method: Gateway Cloning
  Sequencing primers: 5′ CMV-F; 3′ GFP-R
Terms and licenses: Academic/Nonprofit Terms; Industry Terms: Not Available to Industry
How to cite: pDEST47-ARL5B-GFP was a gift from Richard Kahn (Addgene plasmid # 67400 ; http://n2t.net/addgene:67400 ; RRID:Addgene_67400)
